Addgene plasmid #128253: pDN-D2irTN2AG5kwh
Purpose: Mammalian linearizer gene circuit in a Flp-In expression system based on negative feedback. The hTetR and EGFP is separated by a P2A motif.
Depositing lab: Gabor Balazsi. Depositing organization: Stony Brook University. Publication: Role of network-mediated stochasticity in mammalian drug resistance. Farquhar KS, Charlebois DA, Szenk M, Cohen J, Nevozhay D, Balazsi G. Nat Commun. 2019 Jun 24;10(1):2766. doi: 10.1038/s41467-019-10330-w. PubMed 31235692.
Backbone
  Vector backbone: pDN-D2irTNG5kwh
  Backbone manufacturer: Custom
  Backbone size w/o insert (bp): 7505
  Total vector size (bp): 7547
  Vector type: Mammalian Expression, Synthetic Biology ; Flp-In expression vector
  Selectable markers: Hygromycin
Growth in bacteria
  Bacterial resistance: Ampicillin, 100 μg/mL
  Growth temperature: 37°C
  Growth strain: DH5alpha
  Copy number: High Copy
Gene/Insert
  Gene/Insert name: Beta Globin Intron::hTetR::P2A::EGFP (alt names: Beta Globin Intron; Humanized Tetracycline Repressor; EGFP)
  Species: Synthetic
  Insert size (bp): 2817
  Promoter: CMV D2ir promoter
  Cloning method: Restriction Enzyme; 5′ cloning site SpeI (not destroyed); 3′ cloning site NotI (not destroyed)
  Sequencing primers: 5′ ACGGGCCAGATATACGCGTT; 3′ CCATAGAGCCCACCGCATCCC
Resource information
  A portion of this plasmid was derived from a plasmid made by: The human codon-optimized TetR regulator was previously developed in pDN-D2irTNG4kwh (Addgene plasmid # 44722; Nevozhay et al Nat Commun. 2013 Feb 5;4:1451. doi: 10.1038/ncomms2471).
Terms and licenses: Academic/Nonprofit Terms; Industry Terms: Not Available to Industry
Depositor comments: The plasmid encodes a mammalian synthetic gene circuit with the humanized Tetracycline Repressor (hTetR) regulator separated from EGFP by a P2A motif, which is controlled by a CMV-derived promoter containing 2 tetO2 sites. With hTetR binding to the promoter, negative feedback lowers gene expression noise while linearizing the mean dose response. The circuit is also called mNF-GFP and is within a Flp-In expression vector.
How to cite: pDN-D2irTN2AG5kwh was a gift from Gabor Balazsi (Addgene plasmid # 128253 ; http://n2t.net/addgene:128253 ; RRID:Addgene_128253)
