[The description below was written by a language model from this plasmid's Addgene catalogue record and pLannotate feature annotations shown in this document.]
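Description:
pDN-D2irTN2AG5kwh is a 7.5 kb mammalian expression plasmid built on a custom Flp-In backbone (pDN-D2irTNG5kwh) that carries a synthetic negative-feedback "linearizer" gene circuit, also called mNF-GFP. It is propagated in E. coli as a high-copy plasmid through a ColE1/pUC-type origin with ampicillin resistance. The annotations also pick up a partial f1 origin and lac promoter/operator remnants from the backbone. For mammalian cells, an FRT site sits immediately upstream of a hygromycin resistance coding sequence followed by an SV40 poly(A) signal. No promoter is annotated directly in front of HygR. This fits the usual Flp-In design, in which FLP-mediated recombination into a genomic FRT landing site supplies the promoter, so that hygromycin resistance reports correct single-copy integration.

The circuit is driven by the CMV D2ir promoter, a CMV enhancer/promoter modified with two tetO2 operator sites, which the feature tables detect as short tet-operator fragments just downstream of the CMV core. The transcript contains a rabbit β-globin intron, then a human codon-optimized Tet repressor (hTetR) followed by an SV40 nuclear localization signal, a P2A peptide motif and EGFP, and ends with a WPRE and the bGH poly(A) signal. The automated annotation labels the repressor region as an rtTA3 fragment, presumably because of the shared TetR-derived sequence; the catalogue entry identifies it as hTetR. The P2A motif separates regulator and reporter into two proteins made from one transcript. hTetR represses its own promoter, and this feedback lowers gene expression noise and makes the mean dose response linear. Both annotated sequence records describe the same full-length plasmid from different start points. The associated publication concerns network-mediated stochasticity in mammalian drug resistance.
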