Features (pLannotate 1.2.2; 26 found; start..end, strand, type, name):
     28..80      -  misc_feature   bom (fragment): basis of mobility region from pBR322
    235..614     +  enhancer       CMV enhancer: human cytomegalovirus immediate early enhancer
    615..813     +  promoter       CMV promoter: human cytomegalovirus (CMV) immediate early promoter
    812..833     +  promoter       PLtetO-1 promoter (fragment): modified phage lambda PL promoter with tet operator sites (Lutz and Bujard, 1997)
    839..858     +  promoter       tight TRE promoter (fragment): Tet-responsive promoter PTight, consisting of seven tet operator sequences followed by the minimal CMV promoter
    925..949     +  misc_feature   MCS (fragment): pUC18/19 multiple cloning site
    950..1010    +  promoter       SV40 promoter (fragment): SV40 early promoter
   1041..1613    +  intron         β-globin intron: intron from rabbit β-globin gene
   1637..2256    +  CDS            rtTA3 (fragment): reverse tetracycline transactivator 3 activates expression from Tet-responsive promoters in the presence of doxycycline
   2255..2273    +  CDS            SV40 NLS (fragment): nuclear localization signal of SV40 (simian virus 40) large T antigen
   2339..3058    +  CDS            EGFP: the original enhanced GFP (Yang et al., 1996) mammalian codon-optimized
   3073..3461    +  misc_feature   WPRE: woodchuck hepatitis virus posttranscriptional regulatory element
   3505..3729    +  polyA_signal   bGH poly(A) signal: bovine growth hormone polyadenylation signal
   3733..3754    +  promoter       SV40 promoter (fragment): SV40 enhancer and early promoter
   3775..4008    +  rep_origin     f1 ori (fragment) (sequence partly withheld): f1 bacteriophage origin of replication; arrow indicates direction of (+) strand synthesis
   4013..4060    +  protein_bind   FRT: FLP-mediated recombination occurs in the 8-bp core sequence TCTAGAAA (Turan and Bode, 2011). FLP recombinase from the Saccharomyces cerevisiae 2μ plasmid
   4068..5090    +  CDS            HygR: aminoglycoside phosphotransferase from E. coli; aph(4)-Ia; confers resistance to hygromycin
   5100..5225    +  CDS            ble (fragment): BLE_KLEPN - Experimental evidence at protein level: Swiss-Prot protein existence level 1. Binding protein with a strong affinity to the bleomycin family of antibiotics. Binds to CL990; an antimitotic-antibiotic compound. From Klebsiella pneumoniae.
   5220..5341    +  polyA_signal   SV40 poly(A) signal: SV40 polyadenylation signal
   5414..5430    -  protein_bind   lac operator: The lac repressor binds to the lac operator to inhibit transcription in E. coli. This inhibition can be relieved by adding lactose or isopropyl-β-D-thiogalactopyranoside (IPTG). lac repressor encoded by lacI
   5438..5468    -  promoter       lac promoter: promoter for the E. coli lac operon
   5483..5504    -  protein_bind   CAP binding site: CAP binding activates transcription in the presence of cAMP. E. coli catabolite activator protein
   5517..5609    -  CDS            lacI (fragment): lac repressor; lacI; The lac repressor binds to the lac operator to inhibit transcription in E. coli. This inhibition can be relieved by adding lactose or isopropyl-β-D-thiogalactopyranoside (IPTG).
   5792..6380    -  rep_origin     ori: high-copy-number ColE1/pMB1/pBR322/pUC origin of replication
   6551..7411    -  CDS            AmpR: β-lactamase; bla; confers resistance to ampicillin, carbenicillin, and related antibiotics
   7412..7516    -  promoter       AmpR promoter: bla
>Addgene plasmid #128253 | pDN-D2irTN2AG5kwh | depositor full sequence | sequence record 245696 | pDN-D2irTN2AG5kwh sequence 7547 bps
GACGGATCGGGAGATCTCCCGATCCCCTATGGTGCACTCTCAGTACAATCTGCTCTGATGCCGCATAGTT
AAGCCAGTATCTGCTCCCTGCTTGTGTGTTGGAGGTCGCTGAGTAGTGCGCGAGCAAAATTTAAGCTACA
ACAAGGCAAGGCTTGACCGACAATTGCATGAAGAATCTGCTTAGGGTTAGGCGTTTTGCGCTGCTTCGCG
ATGTACGGGCCAGATATACGCGTTGACATTGATTATTGACTAGTTATTAATAGTAATCAATTACGGGGTC
ATTAGTTCATAGCCCATATATGGAGTTCCGCGTTACATAACTTACGGTAAATGGCCCGCCTGGCTGACCG
CCCAACGACCCCCGCCCATTGACGTCAATAATGACGTATGTTCCCATAGTAACGCCAATAGGGACTTTCC
ATTGACGTCAATGGGTGGAGTATTTACGGTAAACTGCCCACTTGGCAGTACATCAAGTGTATCATATGCC
AAGTACGCCCCCTATTGACGTCAATGACGGTAAATGGCCCGCCTGGCATTATGCCCAGTACATGACCTTA
TGGGACTTTCCTACTTGGCAGTACATCTACGTATTAGTCATCGCTATTACCATGGTGATGCGGTTTTGGC
AGTACATCAATGGGCGTGGATAGCGGTTTGACTCACGGGGATTTCCAAGTCTCCACCCCATTGACGTCAA
TGGGAGTTTGTTTTGGCACCAAAATCAACGGGACTTTCCAAAATGTCGTAACAACTCCGCCCCATTGACG
CAAATGGGCGGTAGGCGTGTACGGTGGGAGGTCTATATAAGCATCCCTATCAGTGATAGAGATCAGATCT
CCCTATCAGTGATAGAGAGCTGTTTTGACCTCCATAGAAGACACCGGGACCGATCCAGCCTCCGGACTCT
AGCGTTTAAACTTAAGCTTGGTACCCGGGGATCCTCTAGGGCCTCTGAGCTATTCCAGAAGTAGTGAAGA
GGCTTTTTTGGAGGCCTAGGCTTTTGCAAAAAGCTCCGGATCGATCCTGAGAACTTCAGGGTGAGTTTGG
GGACCCTTGATTGTTCTTTCTTTTTCGCTATTGTAAAATTCATGTTATATGGAGGGGGCAAAGTTTTCAG
GGTGTTGTTTAGAATGGGAAGATGTCCCTTGTATCACCATGGACCCTCATGATAATTTTGTTTCTTTCAC
TTTCTACTCTGTTGACAACCATTGTCTCCTCTTATTTTCTTTTCATTTTCTGTAACTTTTTCGTTAAACT
TTAGCTTGCATTTGTAACGAATTTTTAAATTCACTTTTGTTTATTTGTCAGATTGTAAGTACTTTCTCTA
ATCACTTTTTTTTCAAGGCAATCAGGGTATATTATATTGTACTTCAGCACAGTTTTAGAGAACAATTGTT
ATAATTAAATGATAAGGTAGAATATTTCTGCATATAAATTCTGGCTGGCGTGGAAATATTCTTATTGGTA
GAAACAACTACATCCTGGTCATCATCCTGCCTTTCTCTTTATGGTTACAATGATATACACTGTTTGAGAT
GAGGATAAAATACTCTGAGTCCAAACCGGGCCCCTCTGCTAACCATGTTCATGCCTTCTTCTTTTTCCTA
CAGGTCCTGCAGGCGCCACCATGGGTTCTAGACTGGACAAGAGCAAAGTCATAAACTCTGCTCTGGAATT
ACTCAATGAAGTCGGTATCGAAGGCCTGACGACAAGGAAACTCGCTCAAAAGCTGGGAGTTGAGCAGCCT
ACCCTGTACTGGCACGTGAAGAACAAGCGGGCCCTGCTCGATGCCCTGGCAATCGAGATGCTGGACAGGC
ATCATACCCACTTCTGCCCCCTGGAAGGCGAGTCATGGCAAGACTTTCTGCGGAACAACGCCAAGTCATT
CCGCTGTGCTCTCCTCTCACATCGCGACGGGGCTAAAGTGCATCTCGGCACCCGCCCAACAGAGAAACAG
TACGAAACCCTGGAAAATCAGCTCGCGTTCCTGTGTCAGCAAGGCTTCTCCCTGGAGAACGCACTGTACG
CTCTGTCCGCCGTGGGCCACTTTACACTGGGCTGCGTATTGGAGGATCAGGAGCATCAAGTAGCAAAAGA
GGAAAGAGAGACACCTACCACCGATTCTATGCCCCCACTTCTGAGACAAGCAATTGAGCTGTTCGACCAT
CAGGGAGCCGAACCTGCCTTCCTTTTCGGCCTGGAACTAATCATATGTGGCCTGGAGAAACAGCTAAAGT
GCGAAAGCGGCGGGCCAAAAAAGAAGAGAAAGGGAAGCGGAGCTACTAACTTCAGCCTGCTGAAGCAGGC
TGGAGACGTGGAGGAGAACCCTGGACCTATGGTGAGCAAGGGCGAGGAGCTGTTCACCGGGGTGGTGCCC
ATCCTGGTCGAGCTGGACGGCGACGTAAACGGCCACAAGTTCAGCGTGTCCGGCGAGGGCGAGGGCGATG
CCACCTACGGCAAGCTGACCCTGAAGTTCATCTGCACCACCGGCAAGCTGCCCGTGCCCTGGCCCACCCT
CGTGACCACCCTGACCTACGGCGTGCAGTGCTTCAGCCGCTACCCCGACCACATGAAGCAGCACGACTTC
TTCAAGTCCGCCATGCCCGAAGGCTACGTCCAGGAGCGCACCATCTTCTTCAAGGACGACGGCAACTACA
AGACCCGCGCCGAGGTGAAGTTCGAGGGCGACACCCTGGTGAACCGCATCGAGCTGAAGGGCATCGACTT
CAAGGAGGACGGCAACATCCTGGGGCACAAGCTGGAGTACAACTACAACAGCCACAACGTCTATATCATG
GCCGACAAGCAGAAGAACGGCATCAAGGTGAACTTCAAGATCCGCCACAACATCGAGGACGGCAGCGTGC
AGCTCGCCGACCACTACCAGCAGAACACCCCCATCGGCGACGGCCCCGTGCTGCTGCCCGACAACCACTA
CCTGAGCACCCAGTCCGCCCTGAGCAAAGACCCCAACGAGAAGCGCGATCACATGGTCCTGCTGGAGTTC
GTGACCGCCGCCGGGATCACTCTCGGCATGGACGAGCTGTACAAGTAAACCGGTGCGGCCGCAATCAACC
TCTGGATTACAAAATTTGTGAAAGATTGACTGGTATTCTTAACTATGTTGCTCCTTTTACGCTATGTGGA
TACGCTGCTTTAATGCCTTTGTATCATGCTATTGCTTCCCGTATGGCTTTCATTTTCTCCTCCTTGTATA
AATCCTGGTTGCTGTCTCTTTATGAGGAGTTGTGGCCCGTTGTCAGGCAACGTGGCGTGGTGTGCACTGT
GTTTGCTGACGCAACCCCCACTGGTTGGGGCATTGCCACCACCTGTCAGCTCCTTTCCGGGACTTTCGCT
TTCCCCCTCCCTATTGCCACGGCGGAACTCATCGCCGCCTGCCTTGCCCGCTGCTGGACAGGGGCTCGGC
TGTTGGGCACTGACAATTCCGTGGTGTTGTCCTCGAGTCTAGAGGGCCCGTTTAAACCCGCTGATCAGCC
TCGACTGTGCCTTCTAGTTGCCAGCCATCTGTTGTTTGCCCCTCCCCCGTGCCTTCCTTGACCCTGGAAG
GTGCCACTCCCACTGTCCTTTCCTAATAAAATGAGGAAATTGCATCGCATTGTCTGAGTAGGTGTCATTC
TATTCTGGGGGGTGGGGTGGGGCAGGACAGCAAGGGGGAGGATTGGGAAGACAATAGCAGGCATGCTGGG
GATGCGGTGGGCTCTATGGCTTCTGAGGCGGAAAGAACCAGCTGGGGCTCTAGGGGGTATCCCC
[124 nt withheld, positions 3775-3898]
C
[91 nt withheld, positions 3900-3990]
AGGGTGATGGTTCACGTACCTAGAAGTTCCTATTCCGAAGTTCCTATTCTCTAGAAAGTATAGGAACTTC
CTTGGCCAAAAAGCCTGAACTCACCGCGACGTCTGTCGAGAAGTTTCTGATCGAAAAGTTCGACAGCGTC
TCCGACCTGATGCAGCTCTCGGAGGGCGAAGAATCTCGTGCTTTCAGCTTCGATGTAGGAGGGCGTGGAT
ATGTCCTGCGGGTAAATAGCTGCGCCGATGGTTTCTACAAAGATCGTTATGTTTATCGGCACTTTGCATC
GGCCGCGCTCCCGATTCCGGAAGTGCTTGACATTGGGGAATTCAGCGAGAGCCTGACCTATTGCATCTCC
CGCCGTGCACAGGGTGTCACGTTGCAAGACCTGCCTGAAACCGAACTGCCCGCTGTTCTGCAGCCGGTCG
CGGAGGCCATGGATGCGATCGCTGCGGCCGATCTTAGCCAGACGAGCGGGTTCGGCCCATTCGGACCGCA
AGGAATCGGTCAATACACTACATGGCGTGATTTCATATGCGCGATTGCTGATCCCCATGTGTATCACTGG
CAAACTGTGATGGACGACACCGTCAGTGCGTCCGTCGCGCAGGCTCTCGATGAGCTGATGCTTTGGGCCG
AGGACTGCCCCGAAGTCCGGCACCTCGTGCACGCGGATTTCGGCTCCAACAATGTCCTGACGGACAATGG
CCGCATAACAGCGGTCATTGACTGGAGCGAGGCGATGTTCGGGGATTCCCAATACGAGGTCGCCAACATC
TTCTTCTGGAGGCCGTGGTTGGCTTGTATGGAGCAGCAGACGCGCTACTTCGAGCGGAGGCATCCGGAGC
TTGCAGGATCGCCGCGGCTCCGGGCGTATATGCTCCGCATTGGTCTTGACCAACTCTATCAGAGCTTGGT
TGACGGCAATTTCGATGATGCAGCTTGGGCGCAGGGTCGATGCGACGCAATCGTCCGATCCGGAGCCGGG
ACTGTCGGGCGTACACAAATCGCCCGCAGAAGCGCGGCCGTCTGGACCGATGGCTGTGTAGAAGTACTCG
CCGATAGTGGAAACCGACGCCCCAGCACTCGTCCGAGGGCAAAGGAATAGCACGTACTACGAGATTTCGA
TTCCACCGCCGCCTTCTATGAAAGGTTGGGCTTCGGAATCGTTTTCCGGGACGCCGGCTGGATGATCCTC
CAGCGCGGGGATCTCATGCTGGAGTTCTTCGCCCACCCCAACTTGTTTATTGCAGCTTATAATGGTTACA
AATAAAGCAATAGCATCACAAATTTCACAAATAAAGCATTTTTTTCACTGCATTCTAGTTGTGGTTTGTC
CAAACTCATCAATGTATCTTATCATGTCTGTATACCGTCGACCTCTAGCTAGAGCTTGGCGTAATCATGG
TCATAGCTGTTTCCTGTGTGAAATTGTTATCCGCTCACAATTCCACACAACATACGAGCCGGAAGCATAA
AGTGTAAAGCCTGGGGTGCCTAATGAGTGAGCTAACTCACATTAATTGCGTTGCGCTCACTGCCCGCTTT
CCAGTCGGGAAACCTGTCGTGCCAGCTGCATTAATGAATCGGCCAACGCGCGGGGAGAGGCGGTTTGCGT
ATTGGGCGCTCTTCCGCTTCCTCGCTCACTGACTCGCTGCGCTCGGTCGTTCGGCTGCGGCGAGCGGTAT
CAGCTCACTCAAAGGCGGTAATACGGTTATCCACAGAATCAGGGGATAACGCAGGAAAGAACATGTGAGC
AAAAGGCCAGCAAAAGGCCAGGAACCGTAAAAAGGCCGCGTTGCTGGCGTTTTTCCATAGGCTCCGCCCC
CCTGACGAGCATCACAAAAATCGACGCTCAAGTCAGAGGTGGCGAAACCCGACAGGACTATAAAGATACC
AGGCGTTTCCCCCTGGAAGCTCCCTCGTGCGCTCTCCTGTTCCGACCCTGCCGCTTACCGGATACCTGTC
CGCCTTTCTCCCTTCGGGAAGCGTGGCGCTTTCTCATAGCTCACGCTGTAGGTATCTCAGTTCGGTGTAG
GTCGTTCGCTCCAAGCTGGGCTGTGTGCACGAACCCCCCGTTCAGCCCGACCGCTGCGCCTTATCCGGTA
ACTATCGTCTTGAGTCCAACCCGGTAAGACACGACTTATCGCCACTGGCAGCAGCCACTGGTAACAGGAT
TAGCAGAGCGAGGTATGTAGGCGGTGCTACAGAGTTCTTGAAGTGGTGGCCTAACTACGGCTACACTAGA
AGGACAGTATTTGGTATCTGCGCTCTGCTGAAGCCAGTTACCTTCGGAAAAAGAGTTGGTAGCTCTTGAT
CCGGCAAACAAACCACCGCTGGTAGCGGTGGTTTTTTTGTTTGCAAGCAGCAGATTACGCGCAGAAAAAA
AGGATCTCAAGAAGATCCTTTGATCTTTTCTACGGGGTCTGACGCTCAGTGGAACGAAAACTCACGTTAA
GGGATTTTGGTCATGAGATTATCAAAAAGGATCTTCACCTAGATCCTTTTAAATTAAAAATGAAGTTTTA
AATCAATCTAAAGTATATATGAGTAAACTTGGTCTGACAGTTACCAATGCTTAATCAGTGAGGCACCTAT
CTCAGCGATCTGTCTATTTCGTTCATCCATAGTTGCCTGACTCCCCGTCGTGTAGATAACTACGATACGG
GAGGGCTTACCATCTGGCCCCAGTGCTGCAATGATACCGCGAGACCCACGCTCACCGGCTCCAGATTTAT
CAGCAATAAACCAGCCAGCCGGAAGGGCCGAGCGCAGAAGTGGTCCTGCAACTTTATCCGCCTCCATCCA
GTCTATTAATTGTTGCCGGGAAGCTAGAGTAAGTAGTTCGCCAGTTAATAGTTTGCGCAACGTTGTTGCC
ATTGCTACAGGCATCGTGGTGTCACGCTCGTCGTTTGGTATGGCTTCATTCAGCTCCGGTTCCCAACGAT
CAAGGCGAGTTACATGATCCCCCATGTTGTGCAAAAAAGCGGTTAGCTCCTTCGGTCCTCCGATCGTTGT
CAGAAGTAAGTTGGCCGCAGTGTTATCACTCATGGTTATGGCAGCACTGCATAATTCTCTTACTGTCATG
CCATCCGTAAGATGCTTTTCTGTGACTGGTGAGTACTCAACCAAGTCATTCTGAGAATAGTGTATGCGGC
GACCGAGTTGCTCTTGCCCGGCGTCAATACGGGATAATACCGCGCCACATAGCAGAACTTTAAAAGTGCT
CATCATTGGAAAACGTTCTTCGGGGCGAAAACTCTCAAGGATCTTACCGCTGTTGAGATCCAGTTCGATG
TAACCCACTCGTGCACCCAACTGATCTTCAGCATCTTTTACTTTCACCAGCGTTTCTGGGTGAGCAAAAA
CAGGAAGGCAAAATGCCGCAAAAAAGGGAATAAGGGCGACACGGAAATGTTGAATACTCATACTCTTCCT
TTTTCAATATTATTGAAGCATTTATCAGGGTTATTGTCTCATGAGCGGATACATATTTGAATGTATTTAG
AAAAATAAACAAATAGGGGTTCCGCGCACATTTCCCCGAAAAGTGCCACCTGACGTC
