Features (pLannotate 1.2.2; 26 found; start..end, strand, type, name):
      1..380     +  enhancer       CMV enhancer: human cytomegalovirus immediate early enhancer
    381..579     +  promoter       CMV promoter: human cytomegalovirus (CMV) immediate early promoter
    578..599     +  promoter       PLtetO-1 promoter (fragment): modified phage lambda PL promoter with tet operator sites (Lutz and Bujard, 1997)
    605..624     +  promoter       tight TRE promoter (fragment): Tet-responsive promoter PTight, consisting of seven tet operator sequences followed by the minimal CMV promoter
    691..715     +  misc_feature   MCS (fragment): pUC18/19 multiple cloning site
    716..776     +  promoter       SV40 promoter (fragment): SV40 early promoter
    807..1379    +  intron         β-globin intron: intron from rabbit β-globin gene
   1403..2022    +  CDS            rtTA3 (fragment): reverse tetracycline transactivator 3 activates expression from Tet-responsive promoters in the presence of doxycycline
   2021..2039    +  CDS            SV40 NLS (fragment): nuclear localization signal of SV40 (simian virus 40) large T antigen
   2105..2824    +  CDS            EGFP: the original enhanced GFP (Yang et al., 1996) mammalian codon-optimized
   2839..3227    +  misc_feature   WPRE: woodchuck hepatitis virus posttranscriptional regulatory element
   3271..3495    +  polyA_signal   bGH poly(A) signal: bovine growth hormone polyadenylation signal
   3499..3520    +  promoter       SV40 promoter (fragment): SV40 enhancer and early promoter
   3541..3774    +  rep_origin     f1 ori (fragment) (sequence partly withheld): f1 bacteriophage origin of replication; arrow indicates direction of (+) strand synthesis
   3779..3826    +  protein_bind   FRT: FLP-mediated recombination occurs in the 8-bp core sequence TCTAGAAA (Turan and Bode, 2011). FLP recombinase from the Saccharomyces cerevisiae 2μ plasmid
   3834..4856    +  CDS            HygR: aminoglycoside phosphotransferase from E. coli; aph(4)-Ia; confers resistance to hygromycin
   4866..4991    +  CDS            ble (fragment): BLE_KLEPN - Experimental evidence at protein level: Swiss-Prot protein existence level 1. Binding protein with a strong affinity to the bleomycin family of antibiotics. Binds to CL990; an antimitotic-antibiotic compound. From Klebsiella pneumoniae.
   4986..5107    +  polyA_signal   SV40 poly(A) signal: SV40 polyadenylation signal
   5180..5196    -  protein_bind   lac operator: The lac repressor binds to the lac operator to inhibit transcription in E. coli. This inhibition can be relieved by adding lactose or isopropyl-β-D-thiogalactopyranoside (IPTG). lac repressor encoded by lacI
   5204..5234    -  promoter       lac promoter: promoter for the E. coli lac operon
   5249..5270    -  protein_bind   CAP binding site: CAP binding activates transcription in the presence of cAMP. E. coli catabolite activator protein
   5283..5375    -  CDS            lacI (fragment): lac repressor; lacI; The lac repressor binds to the lac operator to inhibit transcription in E. coli. This inhibition can be relieved by adding lactose or isopropyl-β-D-thiogalactopyranoside (IPTG).
   5558..6146    -  rep_origin     ori: high-copy-number ColE1/pMB1/pBR322/pUC origin of replication
   6317..7177    -  CDS            AmpR: β-lactamase; bla; confers resistance to ampicillin, carbenicillin, and related antibiotics
   7178..7282    -  promoter       AmpR promoter: bla
   7341..7393    -  misc_feature   bom (fragment): basis of mobility region from pBR322
>Addgene plasmid #128253 | pDN-D2irTN2AG5kwh | addgene full sequence | sequence record 248939 | Addgene NGS Result
GACATTGATTATTGACTAGTTATTAATAGTAATCAATTACGGGGTCATTAGTTCATAGCCCATATATGGA
GTTCCGCGTTACATAACTTACGGTAAATGGCCCGCCTGGCTGACCGCCCAACGACCCCCGCCCATTGACG
TCAATAATGACGTATGTTCCCATAGTAACGCCAATAGGGACTTTCCATTGACGTCAATGGGTGGAGTATT
TACGGTAAACTGCCCACTTGGCAGTACATCAAGTGTATCATATGCCAAGTACGCCCCCTATTGACGTCAA
TGACGGTAAATGGCCCGCCTGGCATTATGCCCAGTACATGACCTTATGGGACTTTCCTACTTGGCAGTAC
ATCTACGTATTAGTCATCGCTATTACCATGGTGATGCGGTTTTGGCAGTACATCAATGGGCGTGGATAGC
GGTTTGACTCACGGGGATTTCCAAGTCTCCACCCCATTGACGTCAATGGGAGTTTGTTTTGGCACCAAAA
TCAACGGGACTTTCCAAAATGTCGTAACAACTCCGCCCCATTGACGCAAATGGGCGGTAGGCGTGTACGG
TGGGAGGTCTATATAAGCATCCCTATCAGTGATAGAGATCAGATCTCCCTATCAGTGATAGAGAGCTGTT
TTGACCTCCATAGAAGACACCGGGACCGATCCAGCCTCCGGACTCTAGCGTTTAAACTTAAGCTTGGTAC
CCGGGGATCCTCTAGGGCCTCTGAGCTATTCCAGAAGTAGTGAAGAGGCTTTTTTGGAGGCCTAGGCTTT
TGCAAAAAGCTCCGGATCGATCCTGAGAACTTCAGGGTGAGTTTGGGGACCCTTGATTGTTCTTTCTTTT
TCGCTATTGTAAAATTCATGTTATATGGAGGGGGCAAAGTTTTCAGGGTGTTGTTTAGAATGGGAAGATG
TCCCTTGTATCACCATGGACCCTCATGATAATTTTGTTTCTTTCACTTTCTACTCTGTTGACAACCATTG
TCTCCTCTTATTTTCTTTTCATTTTCTGTAACTTTTTCGTTAAACTTTAGCTTGCATTTGTAACGAATTT
TTAAATTCACTTTTGTTTATTTGTCAGATTGTAAGTACTTTCTCTAATCACTTTTTTTTCAAGGCAATCA
GGGTATATTATATTGTACTTCAGCACAGTTTTAGAGAACAATTGTTATAATTAAATGATAAGGTAGAATA
TTTCTGCATATAAATTCTGGCTGGCGTGGAAATATTCTTATTGGTAGAAACAACTACATCCTGGTCATCA
TCCTGCCTTTCTCTTTATGGTTACAATGATATACACTGTTTGAGATGAGGATAAAATACTCTGAGTCCAA
ACCGGGCCCCTCTGCTAACCATGTTCATGCCTTCTTCTTTTTCCTACAGGTCCTGCAGGCGCCACCATGG
GTTCTAGACTGGACAAGAGCAAAGTCATAAACTCTGCTCTGGAATTACTCAATGAAGTCGGTATCGAAGG
CCTGACGACAAGGAAACTCGCTCAAAAGCTGGGAGTTGAGCAGCCTACCCTGTACTGGCACGTGAAGAAC
AAGCGGGCCCTGCTCGATGCCCTGGCAATCGAGATGCTGGACAGGCATCATACCCACTTCTGCCCCCTGG
AAGGCGAGTCATGGCAAGACTTTCTGCGGAACAACGCCAAGTCATTCCGCTGTGCTCTCCTCTCACATCG
CGACGGGGCTAAAGTGCATCTCGGCACCCGCCCAACAGAGAAACAGTACGAAACCCTGGAAAATCAGCTC
GCGTTCCTGTGTCAGCAAGGCTTCTCCCTGGAGAACGCACTGTACGCTCTGTCCGCCGTGGGCCACTTTA
CACTGGGCTGCGTATTGGAGGATCAGGAGCATCAAGTAGCAAAAGAGGAAAGAGAGACACCTACCACCGA
TTCTATGCCCCCACTTCTGAGACAAGCAATTGAGCTGTTCGACCATCAGGGAGCCGAACCTGCCTTCCTT
TTCGGCCTGGAACTAATCATATGTGGCCTGGAGAAACAGCTAAAGTGCGAAAGCGGCGGGCCAAAAAAGA
AGAGAAAGGGAAGCGGAGCTACTAACTTCAGCCTGCTGAAGCAGGCTGGAGACGTGGAGGAGAACCCTGG
ACCTATGGTGAGCAAGGGCGAGGAGCTGTTCACCGGGGTGGTGCCCATCCTGGTCGAGCTGGACGGCGAC
GTAAACGGCCACAAGTTCAGCGTGTCCGGCGAGGGCGAGGGCGATGCCACCTACGGCAAGCTGACCCTGA
AGTTCATCTGCACCACCGGCAAGCTGCCCGTGCCCTGGCCCACCCTCGTGACCACCCTGACCTACGGCGT
GCAGTGCTTCAGCCGCTACCCCGACCACATGAAGCAGCACGACTTCTTCAAGTCCGCCATGCCCGAAGGC
TACGTCCAGGAGCGCACCATCTTCTTCAAGGACGACGGCAACTACAAGACCCGCGCCGAGGTGAAGTTCG
AGGGCGACACCCTGGTGAACCGCATCGAGCTGAAGGGCATCGACTTCAAGGAGGACGGCAACATCCTGGG
GCACAAGCTGGAGTACAACTACAACAGCCACAACGTCTATATCATGGCCGACAAGCAGAAGAACGGCATC
AAGGTGAACTTCAAGATCCGCCACAACATCGAGGACGGCAGCGTGCAGCTCGCCGACCACTACCAGCAGA
ACACCCCCATCGGCGACGGCCCCGTGCTGCTGCCCGACAACCACTACCTGAGCACCCAGTCCGCCCTGAG
CAAAGACCCCAACGAGAAGCGCGATCACATGGTCCTGCTGGAGTTCGTGACCGCCGCCGGGATCACTCTC
GGCATGGACGAGCTGTACAAGTAAACCGGTGCGGCCGCAATCAACCTCTGGATTACAAAATTTGTGAAAG
ATTGACTGGTATTCTTAACTATGTTGCTCCTTTTACGCTATGTGGATACGCTGCTTTAATGCCTTTGTAT
CATGCTATTGCTTCCCGTATGGCTTTCATTTTCTCCTCCTTGTATAAATCCTGGTTGCTGTCTCTTTATG
AGGAGTTGTGGCCCGTTGTCAGGCAACGTGGCGTGGTGTGCACTGTGTTTGCTGACGCAACCCCCACTGG
TTGGGGCATTGCCACCACCTGTCAGCTCCTTTCCGGGACTTTCGCTTTCCCCCTCCCTATTGCCACGGCG
GAACTCATCGCCGCCTGCCTTGCCCGCTGCTGGACAGGGGCTCGGCTGTTGGGCACTGACAATTCCGTGG
TGTTGTCCTCGAGTCTAGAGGGCCCGTTTAAACCCGCTGATCAGCCTCGACTGTGCCTTCTAGTTGCCAG
CCATCTGTTGTTTGCCCCTCCCCCGTGCCTTCCTTGACCCTGGAAGGTGCCACTCCCACTGTCCTTTCCT
AATAAAATGAGGAAATTGCATCGCATTGTCTGAGTAGGTGTCATTCTATTCTGGGGGGTGGGGTGGGGCA
GGACAGCAAGGGGGAGGATTGGGAAGACAATAGCAGGCATGCTGGGGATGCGGTGGGCTCTATGGCTTCT
GAGGCGGAAAGAACCAGCTGGGGCTCTAGGGGGTATCCCC
[124 nt withheld, positions 3541-3664]
C
[91 nt withheld, positions 3666-3756]
AGGGTGATGGTTCACGTACCTAGAAGTTCCTATTCCGAAGTTCCTATTCTCTAGAAAGTATAGGAACTTC
CTTGGCCAAAAAGCCTGAACTCACCGCGACGTCTGTCGAGAAGTTTCTGATCGAAAAGTTCGACAGCGTC
TCCGACCTGATGCAGCTCTCGGAGGGCGAAGAATCTCGTGCTTTCAGCTTCGATGTAGGAGGGCGTGGAT
ATGTCCTGCGGGTAAATAGCTGCGCCGATGGTTTCTACAAAGATCGTTATGTTTATCGGCACTTTGCATC
GGCCGCGCTCCCGATTCCGGAAGTGCTTGACATTGGGGAATTCAGCGAGAGCCTGACCTATTGCATCTCC
CGCCGTGCACAGGGTGTCACGTTGCAAGACCTGCCTGAAACCGAACTGCCCGCTGTTCTGCAGCCGGTCG
CGGAGGCCATGGATGCGATCGCTGCGGCCGATCTTAGCCAGACGAGCGGGTTCGGCCCATTCGGACCGCA
AGGAATCGGTCAATACACTACATGGCGTGATTTCATATGCGCGATTGCTGATCCCCATGTGTATCACTGG
CAAACTGTGATGGACGACACCGTCAGTGCGTCCGTCGCGCAGGCTCTCGATGAGCTGATGCTTTGGGCCG
AGGACTGCCCCGAAGTCCGGCACCTCGTGCACGCGGATTTCGGCTCCAACAATGTCCTGACGGACAATGG
CCGCATAACAGCGGTCATTGACTGGAGCGAGGCGATGTTCGGGGATTCCCAATACGAGGTCGCCAACATC
TTCTTCTGGAGGCCGTGGTTGGCTTGTATGGAGCAGCAGACGCGCTACTTCGAGCGGAGGCATCCGGAGC
TTGCAGGATCGCCGCGGCTCCGGGCGTATATGCTCCGCATTGGTCTTGACCAACTCTATCAGAGCTTGGT
TGACGGCAATTTCGATGATGCAGCTTGGGCGCAGGGTCGATGCGACGCAATCGTCCGATCCGGAGCCGGG
ACTGTCGGGCGTACACAAATCGCCCGCAGAAGCGCGGCCGTCTGGACCGATGGCTGTGTAGAAGTACTCG
CCGATAGTGGAAACCGACGCCCCAGCACTCGTCCGAGGGCAAAGGAATAGCACGTACTACGAGATTTCGA
TTCCACCGCCGCCTTCTATGAAAGGTTGGGCTTCGGAATCGTTTTCCGGGACGCCGGCTGGATGATCCTC
CAGCGCGGGGATCTCATGCTGGAGTTCTTCGCCCACCCCAACTTGTTTATTGCAGCTTATAATGGTTACA
AATAAAGCAATAGCATCACAAATTTCACAAATAAAGCATTTTTTTCACTGCATTCTAGTTGTGGTTTGTC
CAAACTCATCAATGTATCTTATCATGTCTGTATACCGTCGACCTCTAGCTAGAGCTTGGCGTAATCATGG
TCATAGCTGTTTCCTGTGTGAAATTGTTATCCGCTCACAATTCCACACAACATACGAGCCGGAAGCATAA
AGTGTAAAGCCTGGGGTGCCTAATGAGTGAGCTAACTCACATTAATTGCGTTGCGCTCACTGCCCGCTTT
CCAGTCGGGAAACCTGTCGTGCCAGCTGCATTAATGAATCGGCCAACGCGCGGGGAGAGGCGGTTTGCGT
ATTGGGCGCTCTTCCGCTTCCTCGCTCACTGACTCGCTGCGCTCGGTCGTTCGGCTGCGGCGAGCGGTAT
CAGCTCACTCAAAGGCGGTAATACGGTTATCCACAGAATCAGGGGATAACGCAGGAAAGAACATGTGAGC
AAAAGGCCAGCAAAAGGCCAGGAACCGTAAAAAGGCCGCGTTGCTGGCGTTTTTCCATAGGCTCCGCCCC
CCTGACGAGCATCACAAAAATCGACGCTCAAGTCAGAGGTGGCGAAACCCGACAGGACTATAAAGATACC
AGGCGTTTCCCCCTGGAAGCTCCCTCGTGCGCTCTCCTGTTCCGACCCTGCCGCTTACCGGATACCTGTC
CGCCTTTCTCCCTTCGGGAAGCGTGGCGCTTTCTCATAGCTCACGCTGTAGGTATCTCAGTTCGGTGTAG
GTCGTTCGCTCCAAGCTGGGCTGTGTGCACGAACCCCCCGTTCAGCCCGACCGCTGCGCCTTATCCGGTA
ACTATCGTCTTGAGTCCAACCCGGTAAGACACGACTTATCGCCACTGGCAGCAGCCACTGGTAACAGGAT
TAGCAGAGCGAGGTATGTAGGCGGTGCTACAGAGTTCTTGAAGTGGTGGCCTAACTACGGCTACACTAGA
AGAACAGTATTTGGTATCTGCGCTCTGCTGAAGCCAGTTACCTTCGGAAAAAGAGTTGGTAGCTCTTGAT
CCGGCAAACAAACCACCGCTGGTAGCGGTGGTTTTTTTGTTTGCAAGCAGCAGATTACGCGCAGAAAAAA
AGGATCTCAAGAAGATCCTTTGATCTTTTCTACGGGGTCTGACGCTCAGTGGAACGAAAACTCACGTTAA
GGGATTTTGGTCATGAGATTATCAAAAAGGATCTTCACCTAGATCCTTTTAAATTAAAAATGAAGTTTTA
AATCAATCTAAAGTATATATGAGTAAACTTGGTCTGACAGTTACCAATGCTTAATCAGTGAGGCACCTAT
CTCAGCGATCTGTCTATTTCGTTCATCCATAGTTGCCTGACTCCCCGTCGTGTAGATAACTACGATACGG
GAGGGCTTACCATCTGGCCCCAGTGCTGCAATGATACCGCGAGACCCACGCTCACCGGCTCCAGATTTAT
CAGCAATAAACCAGCCAGCCGGAAGGGCCGAGCGCAGAAGTGGTCCTGCAACTTTATCCGCCTCCATCCA
GTCTATTAATTGTTGCCGGGAAGCTAGAGTAAGTAGTTCGCCAGTTAATAGTTTGCGCAACGTTGTTGCC
ATTGCTACAGGCATCGTGGTGTCACGCTCGTCGTTTGGTATGGCTTCATTCAGCTCCGGTTCCCAACGAT
CAAGGCGAGTTACATGATCCCCCATGTTGTGCAAAAAAGCGGTTAGCTCCTTCGGTCCTCCGATCGTTGT
CAGAAGTAAGTTGGCCGCAGTGTTATCACTCATGGTTATGGCAGCACTGCATAATTCTCTTACTGTCATG
CCATCCGTAAGATGCTTTTCTGTGACTGGTGAGTACTCAACCAAGTCATTCTGAGAATAGTGTATGCGGC
GACCGAGTTGCTCTTGCCCGGCGTCAATACGGGATAATACCGCGCCACATAGCAGAACTTTAAAAGTGCT
CATCATTGGAAAACGTTCTTCGGGGCGAAAACTCTCAAGGATCTTACCGCTGTTGAGATCCAGTTCGATG
TAACCCACTCGTGCACCCAACTGATCTTCAGCATCTTTTACTTTCACCAGCGTTTCTGGGTGAGCAAAAA
CAGGAAGGCAAAATGCCGCAAAAAAGGGAATAAGGGCGACACGGAAATGTTGAATACTCATACTCTTCCT
TTTTCAATATTATTGAAGCATTTATCAGGGTTATTGTCTCATGAGCGGATACATATTTGAATGTATTTAG
AAAAATAAACAAATAGGGGTTCCGCGCACATTTCCCCGAAAAGTGCCACCTGACGTCGACGGATCGGGAG
ATCTCCCGATCCCCTATGGTGCACTCTCAGTACAATCTGCTCTGATGCCGCATAGTTAAGCCAGTATCTG
CTCCCTGCTTGTGTGTTGGAGGTCGCTGAGTAGTGCGCGAGCAAAATTTAAGCTACAACAAGGCAAGGCT
TGACCGACAATTGCATGAAGAATCTGCTTAGGGTTAGGCGTTTTGCGCTGCTTCGCGATGTACGGGCCAG
ATATACGCGTT
